Addgene plasmid #103937: USH1C_PDZ_2
Purpose: Protein expression and purification of P73 PDZ2 domain
Depositing lab: Sachdev Sidhu. Depositing organization: University of Toronto. Publication: A specificity map for the PDZ domain family. Tonikian R, Zhang Y, Sazinsky SL, Currell B, Yeh JH, Reva B, Held HA, Appleton BA, Evangelista M, Wu Y, Xin X, Chan AC, Seshagiri S, Lasky LA, Sander C, Boone C, Bader GD, Sidhu SS. PLoS Biol. 2008 Sep 30;6(9):e239. doi: 10.1371/journal.pbio.0060239. PubMed 18828675.
Backbone
  Vector backbone: pGEX-6P-1
  Backbone size w/o insert (bp): 4984
  Vector type: Bacterial Expression
Growth in bacteria
  Bacterial resistance: Ampicillin, 100 μg/mL
  Growth temperature: 37°C
  Growth strain: DH5alpha
  Copy number: Unknown
Gene/Insert
  Gene/Insert name: USH1C (alt name: P73 PDZ2)
  Species: H. sapiens (human)
  Entrez Gene: USH1C (a.k.a. AIE-75, DFNB18, DFNB18A, NY-CO-37, NY-CO-38, PDZ-45, PDZ-73, PDZ-73/NY-CO-38, PDZ73, PDZD7C, ush1cpst)
  Promoter: tac
  Tag / fusion protein: GST (N terminal on backbone)
  Cloning method: Restriction Enzyme; 5′ cloning site unknown (unknown if destroyed); 3′ cloning site unknown (unknown if destroyed)
  Sequencing primers: 5′ pGEX Fwd
Terms and licenses: Academic/Nonprofit Terms; Industry Terms: Not Available to Industry
How to cite: USH1C_PDZ_2 was a gift from Sachdev Sidhu (Addgene plasmid # 103937 ; http://n2t.net/addgene:103937 ; RRID:Addgene_103937)
