[The description below was written by a language model from this plasmid's Addgene catalogue record and pLannotate feature annotations shown in this document.]
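Description:
USH1C_PDZ_2 is a bacterial expression plasmid built on the pGEX-6P-1 backbone for producing the second PDZ domain of human USH1C (harmonin, also called PDZ-73 or P73) as a glutathione S-transferase fusion in E. coli. The sequenced plasmid is about 5.3 kb. It replicates from a ColE1/pMB1-type origin and is selected with ampicillin through the β-lactamase gene and its own promoter. The record lists the copy number as unknown.

The expression cassette begins with the tac promoter, a strong trp/lac hybrid, followed by a lac operator. The plasmid also carries lacI under its native promoter, so transcription is repressed until it is relieved with IPTG or lactose. Downstream lies the Schistosoma japonicum GST coding sequence, and after a short linker comes a roughly 320 bp fragment of USH1C corresponding to the PDZ2 domain, which places GST at the N terminus of the fusion. The pGEX-6P series normally encodes a PreScission protease site in this linker for tag removal, but the feature table does not annotate it. The restriction sites used for cloning are not recorded either. The remaining annotations are short rop and bom fragments, a lac promoter/operator with lacZα, and a small E. coli yciV fragment. These are backbone remnants rather than functional payload.

The stated purpose is expression and purification of the isolated PDZ domain, with the GST moiety allowing affinity capture on glutathione resin. The plasmid is associated with a large-scale study mapping the binding specificities of the PDZ domain family, in which such purified domains would serve as targets for ligand-binding analysis.
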