Features (pLannotate 1.2.2; 17 found; start..end, strand, type, name):
      1..29      +  promoter       tac promoter: strong E. coli promoter; hybrid between the trp and lac UV5 promoters
     37..53      +  protein_bind   lac operator: The lac repressor binds to the lac operator to inhibit transcription in E. coli. This inhibition can be relieved by adding lactose or isopropyl-β-D-thiogalactopyranoside (IPTG). lac repressor encoded by lacI
     76..729     +  CDS            GST26_SCHJA: Experimental evidence at protein level: Swiss-Prot protein existence level 1. GST isoenzymes appear to play a central role in the parasite detoxification system. Other functions are also suspected including a role in increasing the solubility of haematin in the parasite gut. From Schistosoma japonicum (Blood fluke).
    751..1068    +  CDS            USH1C (fragment): USH1C_HUMAN - Also known as AIE75. Experimental evidence at protein level: Swiss-Prot protein existence level 1. Anchoring/scaffolding protein that is a part of the functional network formed by USH1C, USH1G, CDH23 and MYO7A that mediates mechanotransduction in cochlear hair cells. Required for normal development and maintenance of cochlear hair cell bundles (By similarity). As part of the intermicrovillar adhesion complex/IMAC plays a role in brush border differentiation, controlling microvilli organization and length. Probably plays a central regulatory role in the assembly of the complex, re
   1109..1148    +  CDS            rop (fragment): Rop protein, which maintains plasmids at low copy number; rop
   1250..1290    +  misc_feature   bom (fragment): basis of mobility region from pBR322
   1395..1499    +  promoter       AmpR promoter: bla
   1500..2360    +  CDS            AmpR: β-lactamase; bla; confers resistance to ampicillin, carbenicillin, and related antibiotics
   2531..3119    +  rep_origin     ori: high-copy-number ColE1/pMB1/pBR322/pUC origin of replication
   3305..3356    -  misc_feature   bom (fragment): basis of mobility region from pBR322
   3363..3440    +  promoter       lacI promoter: lacI
   3441..4523    +  CDS            lacI: lac repressor; lacI; The lac repressor binds to the lac operator to inhibit transcription in E. coli. This inhibition can be relieved by adding lactose or isopropyl-β-D-thiogalactopyranoside (IPTG).
   4536..4557    +  protein_bind   CAP binding site: CAP binding activates transcription in the presence of cAMP. E. coli catabolite activator protein
   4572..4602    +  promoter       lac promoter: promoter for the E. coli lac operon
   4610..4626    +  protein_bind   lac operator: The lac repressor binds to the lac operator to inhibit transcription in E. coli. This inhibition can be relieved by adding lactose or isopropyl-β-D-thiogalactopyranoside (IPTG). lac repressor encoded by lacI
   4646..4819    +  CDS            lacZα: LacZα fragment of β-galactosidase; lacZ fragment
   5083..5199    -  CDS            yciV (fragment): RNAAM_ECOLI - Also known as trpH From Escherichia coli (strain K12).
>Addgene plasmid #103937 | USH1C_PDZ_2 | addgene full sequence | sequence record 200227 | Addgene NGS Result
TTGACAATTAATCATCGGCTCGTATAATGTGTGGAATTGTGAGCGGATAACAATTTCACACAGGAAACAG
TATTCATGTCCCCTATACTAGGTTATTGGAAAATTAAGGGCCTTGTGCAACCCACTCGACTTCTTTTGGA
ATATCTTGAAGAAAAATATGAAGAGCATTTGTATGAGCGCGATGAAGGTGATAAATGGCGAAACAAAAAG
TTTGAATTGGGTTTGGAGTTTCCCAATCTTCCTTATTATATTGATGGTGATGTTAAATTAACACAGTCTA
TGGCCATCATACGTTATATAGCTGACAAGCACAACATGTTGGGTGGTTGTCCAAAAGAGCGTGCAGAGAT
TTCAATGCTTGAAGGAGCGGTTTTGGATATTAGATACGGTGTTTCGAGAATTGCATATAGTAAAGACTTT
GAAACTCTCAAAGTTGATTTTCTTAGCAAGCTACCTGAAATGCTGAAAATGTTCGAAGATCGTTTATGTC
ATAAAACATATTTAAATGGTGATCATGTAACCCATCCTGACTTCATGTTGTATGACGCTCTTGATGTTGT
TTTATACATGGACCCAATGTGCCTGGATGCGTTCCCAAAATTAGTTTGTTTTAAAAAACGTATTGAAGCT
ATCCCACAAATTGATAAGTACTTGAAATCCAGCAAGTATATAGCATGGCCTTTGCAGGGCTGGCAAGCCA
CGTTTGGTGGTGGCGACCATCCTCCAAAATCGGATCTGGAAGTTCTGTTCCAGGGGCCCCTGGGATCCGG
AAATCGGGAAAACAAGGAGAAGAAGGTCTTCATCAGCCTGGTAGGCTCCCGAGGCCTTGGCTGCAGCATT
TCCAGCGGCCCCATCCAGAAGCCTGGCATCTTTATCAGCCATGTGAAACCTGGCTCCCTGTCTGCTGAGG
TGGGATTGGAGATAGGGGACCAGATTGTCGAAGTCAATGGCGTCGACTTCTCTAACCTGGATCACAAGGA
GGCTGTAAATGTGCTGAAGAGTAGCCGCAGCCTGACCATCTCCATTGTAGCTGCAGCTGGCCGGGAGCTG
TTCATGACAGACCGGGAGTGACTCGACTCGAGCGGCCGCATCGTGACTGACTGACGATCTGCCTCGCGCG
TTTCGGTGATGACGGTGAAAACCTCTGACACATGCAGCTCCCGGAGACGGTCACAGCTTGTCTGTAAGCG
GATGCCGGGAGCAGACAAGCCCGTCAGGGCGCGTCAGCGGGTGTTGGCGGGTGTCGGGGCGCAGCCATGA
CCCAGTCACGTAGCGATAGCGGAGTGTATAATTCTTGAAGACGAAAGGGCCTCGTGATACGCCTATTTTT
ATAGGTTAATGTCATGATAATAATGGTTTCTTAGACGTCAGGTGGCACTTTTCGGGGAAATGTGCGCGGA
ACCCCTATTTGTTTATTTTTCTAAATACATTCAAATATGTATCCGCTCATGAGACAATAACCCTGATAAA
TGCTTCAATAATATTGAAAAAGGAAGAGTATGAGTATTCAACATTTCCGTGTCGCCCTTATTCCCTTTTT
TGCGGCATTTTGCCTTCCTGTTTTTGCTCACCCAGAAACGCTGGTGAAAGTAAAAGATGCTGAAGATCAG
TTGGGTGCACGAGTGGGTTACATCGAACTGGATCTCAACAGCGGTAAGATCCTTGAGAGTTTTCGCCCCG
AAGAACGTTTTCCAATGATGAGCACTTTTAAAGTTCTGCTATGTGGCGCGGTATTATCCCGTGTTGACGC
CGGGCAAGAGCAACTCGGTCGCCGCATACACTATTCTCAGAATGACTTGGTTGAGTACTCACCAGTCACA
GAAAAGCATCTTACGGATGGCATGACAGTAAGAGAATTATGCAGTGCTGCCATAACCATGAGTGATAACA
CTGCGGCCAACTTACTTCTGACAACGATCGGAGGACCGAAGGAGCTAACCGCTTTTTTGCACAACATGGG
GGATCATGTAACTCGCCTTGATCGTTGGGAACCGGAGCTGAATGAAGCCATACCAAACGACGAGCGTGAC
ACCACGATGCCTGCAGCAATGGCAACAACGTTGCGCAAACTATTAACTGGCGAACTACTTACTCTAGCTT
CCCGGCAACAATTAATAGACTGGATGGAGGCGGATAAAGTTGCAGGACCACTTCTGCGCTCGGCCCTTCC
GGCTGGCTGGTTTATTGCTGATAAATCTGGAGCCGGTGAGCGTGGGTCTCGCGGTATCATTGCAGCACTG
GGGCCAGATGGTAAGCCCTCCCGTATCGTAGTTATCTACACGACGGGGAGTCAGGCAACTATGGATGAAC
GAAATAGACAGATCGCTGAGATAGGTGCCTCACTGATTAAGCATTGGTAACTGTCAGACCAAGTTTACTC
ATATATACTTTAGATTGATTTAAAACTTCATTTTTAATTTAAAAGGATCTAGGTGAAGATCCTTTTTGAT
AATCTCATGACCAAAATCCCTTAACGTGAGTTTTCGTTCCACTGAGCGTCAGACCCCGTAGAAAAGATCA
AAGGATCTTCTTGAGATCCTTTTTTTCTGCGCGTAATCTGCTGCTTGCAAACAAAAAAACCACCGCTACC
AGCGGTGGTTTGTTTGCCGGATCAAGAGCTACCAACTCTTTTTCCGAAGGTAACTGGCTTCAGCAGAGCG
CAGATACCAAATACTGTCCTTCTAGTGTAGCCGTAGTTAGGCCACCACTTCAAGAACTCTGTAGCACCGC
CTACATACCTCGCTCTGCTAATCCTGTTACCAGTGGCTGCTGCCAGTGGCGATAAGTCGTGTCTTACCGG
GTTGGACTCAAGACGATAGTTACCGGATAAGGCGCAGCGGTCGGGCTGAACGGGGGGTTCGTGCACACAG
CCCAGCTTGGAGCGAACGACCTACACCGAACTGAGATACCTACAGCGTGAGCTATGAGAAAGCGCCACGC
TTCCCGAAGGGAGAAAGGCGGACAGGTATCCGGTAAGCGGCAGGGTCGGAACAGGAGAGCGCACGAGGGA
GCTTCCAGGGGGAAACGCCTGGTATCTTTATAGTCCTGTCGGGTTTCGCCACCTCTGACTTGAGCGTCGA
TTTTTGTGATGCTCGTCAGGGGGGCGGAGCCTATGGAAAAACGCCAGCAACGCGGCCTTTTTACGGTTCC
TGGCCTTTTGCTGGCCTTTTGCTCACATGTTCTTTCCTGCGTTATCCCCTGATTCTGTGGATAACCGTAT
TACCGCCTTTGAGTGAGCTGATACCGCTCGCCGCAGCCGAACGACCGAGCGCAGCGAGTCAGTGAGCGAG
GAAGCGGAAGAGCGCCTGATGCGGTATTTTCTCCTTACGCATCTGTGCGGTATTTCACACCGCATAAATT
CCGACACCATCGAATGGCGCAAAACCTTTCGCGGTATGGCATGATAGCGCCCGGAAGAGAGTCAATTCAG
GGTGGTGAATGTGAAACCAGTAACGTTATACGATGTCGCAGAGTATGCCGGTGTCTCTTATCAGACCGTT
TCCCGCGTGGTGAACCAGGCCAGCCACGTTTCTGCGAAAACGCGGGAAAAAGTGGAAGCGGCGATGGCGG
AGCTGAATTACATTCCCAACCGCGTGGCACAACAACTGGCGGGCAAACAGTCGTTGCTGATTGGCGTTGC
CACCTCCAGTCTGGCCCTGCACGCGCCGTCGCAAATTGTCGCGGCGATTAAATCTCGCGCCGATCAACTG
GGTGCCAGCGTGGTGGTGTCGATGGTAGAACGAAGCGGCGTCGAAGCCTGTAAAGCGGCGGTGCACAATC
TTCTCGCGCAACGCGTCAGTGGGCTGATCATTAACTATCCGCTGGATGACCAGGATGCCATTGCTGTGGA
AGCTGCCTGCACTAATGTTCCGGCGTTATTTCTTGATGTCTCTGACCAGACACCCATCAACAGTATTATT
TTCTCCCATGAAGACGGTACGCGACTGGGCGTGGAGCATCTGGTCGCATTGGGTCACCAGCAAATCGCGC
TGTTAGCGGGCCCATTAAGTTCTGTCTCGGCGCGTCTGCGTCTGGCTGGCTGGCATAAATATCTCACTCG
CAATCAAATTCAGCCGATAGCGGAACGGGAAGGCGACTGGAGTGCCATGTCCGGTTTTCAACAAACCATG
CAAATGCTGAATGAGGGCATCGTTCCCACTGCGATGCTGGTTGCCAACGATCAGATGGCGCTGGGCGCAA
TGCGCGCCATTACCGAGTCCGGGCTGCGCGTTGGTGCGGATATCTCGGTAGTGGGATACGACGATACCGA
AGACAGCTCATGTTATATCCCGCCGTTAACCACCATCAAACAGGATTTTCGCCTGCTGGGGCAAACCAGC
GTGGACCGCTTGCTGCAACTCTCTCAGGGCCAGGCGGTGAAGGGCAATCAGCTGTTGCCCGTCTCACTGG
TGAAAAGAAAAACCACGCTAGCGCCCAATACGCAAACCGCCTCTCCCCGCGCGTTGGCCGATTCATTAAT
GCAGCTGGCACGACAGGTTTCCCGACTGGAAAGCGGGCAGTGAGCGCAACGCAATTAATGTAAGTTAGCT
CACTCATTAGGCACCCCAGGCTTTACACTTTATGCTTCCGGCTCGTATGTTGTGTGGAATTGTGAGCGGA
TAACAATTTCACACAGGAAACAGCTATGACCATGATTACGGATTCACTGGCCGTCGTTTTACAACGTCGT
GACTGGGAAAACCCTGGCGTTACCCAACTTAATCGCCTTGCAGCACATCCCCCTTTCGCCAGCTGGCGTA
ATAGCGAAGAGGCCCGCACCGATCGCCCTTCCCAACAGTTGCGCAGCCTGAATGGCGAATGGCGCTTTGC
CTGGTTTCCGGCACCAGAAGCGGTGCCGGAAAGCTGGCTGGAGTGCGATCTTCCTGAGGCCGATACTGTC
GTCGTCCCCTCAAACTGGCAGATGCACGGTTACGATGCGCCCATCTACACCAACGTGACCTATCCCATTA
CGGTCAATCCGCCGTTTGTTCCCACGGAGAATCCGACGGGTTGTTACTCGCTCACATTTAATGTTGATGA
AAGCTGGCTACAGGAAGGCCAGACGCGAATTATTTTTGATGGCGTTGGAATTAGCTTATCGACTGCACGG
TGCACCAATGCTTCTGGCGTCAGGCAGCCATCGGAAGCTGTGGTATGGCTGTGCAGGTCGTAAATCACTG
CATAATTCGTGTCGCTCAAGGCGCACTCCCGTTCTGGATAATGTTTTTTGCGCCGACATCATAACGGTTC
TGGCAAATATTCTGAAATGAGCTG
